Addgene plasmid #209858: Cyto-B
Depositing lab: Sarah Cohen. Publication: Contact-FP: A Dimerization-Dependent Fluorescent Protein Toolkit for Visualizing Membrane Contact Site Dynamics. Miner GE, Smith SY, Showalter WK, So CM, Ragusa JV, Powers AE, Zanellati MC, Hsu CH, Marchan MF, Cohen S. Contact (Thousand Oaks). 2024 Feb 4;7:25152564241228911. doi: 10.1177/25152564241228911. eCollection 2024 Jan-Dec. PubMed 38327561.
Backbone
  Vector backbone: mEmerald-C1
  Vector type: Mammalian Expression
Growth in bacteria
  Bacterial resistance: Kanamycin, 50 μg/mL
  Growth temperature: 37°C
  Growth strain: DH5alpha
  Copy number: High Copy
Gene/Insert
  Gene/Insert name: ddGFP B
  Species: Synthetic
  Promoter: CMV
  Tag / fusion protein: NES sequence LALKLAGLDIGS (C terminal on insert)
  Cloning method: Gibson Cloning
Terms and licenses: Academic/Nonprofit Terms; Industry Terms: Not Available to Industry
Depositor comments: mEmerald was replaced with ddGFP B
How to cite: Cyto-B was a gift from Sarah Cohen (Addgene plasmid # 209858 ; http://n2t.net/addgene:209858 ; RRID:Addgene_209858)
