[The description below was written by a language model from this plasmid's Addgene catalogue record and pLannotate feature annotations shown in this document.]
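Description:
Cyto-B is a mammalian expression plasmid built on the mEmerald-C1 backbone, in which the mEmerald coding sequence was replaced by Gibson cloning with ddGFP B, the synthetic "B" partner of a dimerization-dependent green fluorescent protein pair. The insert is driven by the human CMV immediate early enhancer and promoter and terminated by an SV40 polyadenylation signal. A short nuclear export signal is fused to the C terminus of ddGFP B, which keeps the protein in the cytoplasm, as the construct name implies. The automated annotation labels the main open reading frame as "dimer2", a Discosoma-derived fluorescent protein. This most likely reflects sequence similarity, since dimerization-dependent fluorescent proteins were engineered from that lineage, and the catalogue identity of ddGFP B should be taken as authoritative. Small hits to mNeonGreen, SV40 large T antigen, ble and the bGH poly(A) signal are short fragments and probably not functional parts. A remnant of the multiple cloning site lies downstream of the coding sequence.

The plasmid replicates in E. coli at high copy from a ColE1/pUC-type origin and also carries an f1 origin. A single NeoR/KanR gene (Tn5 aminoglycoside phosphotransferase) sits behind tandem bacterial (AmpR) and SV40 early promoters and ends with an HSV TK poly(A) signal. It gives kanamycin resistance in bacteria and can support G418 selection in mammalian cells.

The construct belongs to the Contact-FP toolkit for visualizing membrane contact site dynamics. In ddFP systems, the B copy is non-fluorescent and enhances the fluorescence of a chromophore-bearing A copy on binding. A soluble cytosolic B would plausibly pair with organelle-targeted A constructs, though the record does not state its exact experimental role.
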