Features (pLannotate 1.2.2; 16 found; start..end, strand, type, name):
     16..319     +  enhancer       CMV enhancer: human cytomegalovirus immediate early enhancer
    320..523     +  promoter       CMV promoter: human cytomegalovirus (CMV) immediate early promoter
    575..1252    +  CDS            dimer2: dimer2 is a basic (constitutively fluorescent) orange fluorescent protein published in 2002, derived from Discosoma sp.. It has low acid sensitivity.
   1251..1274    +  CDS            mNeonGreen (fragment): bright monomeric yellow-green fluorescent protein derived from LanYFP (Shaner et al., 2013)
   1342..1373    +  misc_feature   MCS (fragment): multiple cloning site
   1390..1474    +  CDS            large T antigen (fragment): large T antigen from SV40 (simian virus 40)
   1497..1618    +  polyA_signal   SV40 poly(A) signal: SV40 polyadenylation signal
   1652..2080    -  rep_origin     f1 ori (sequence partly withheld): f1 bacteriophage origin of replication; arrow indicates direction of (+) strand synthesis
   2107..2211    +  promoter       AmpR promoter: bla
   2213..2570    +  promoter       SV40 promoter: SV40 enhancer and early promoter
   2605..3399    +  CDS            NeoR/KanR: aminoglycoside phosphotransferase from Tn5; aph(3')-II (or nptII); confers resistance to neomycin, kanamycin, and G418 (Geneticin®)
   3420..3572    +  CDS            ble (fragment): BLE_KLEPN - Experimental evidence at protein level: Swiss-Prot protein existence level 1. Binding protein with a strong affinity to the bleomycin family of antibiotics. Binds to CL990; an antimitotic-antibiotic compound. From Klebsiella pneumoniae.
   3631..3678    +  polyA_signal   HSV TK poly(A) signal: herpes simplex virus thymidine kinase polyadenylation signal (Cole and Stacy, 1985)
   3769..3785    -  polyA_signal   bGH poly(A) signal (fragment): bovine growth hormone polyadenylation signal
   4007..4595    +  rep_origin     ori: high-copy-number ColE1/pMB1/pBR322/pUC origin of replication
   4710..4754    +  enhancer       CMV enhancer (fragment): human cytomegalovirus immediate early enhancer
>Addgene plasmid #209858 | Cyto-B | addgene full sequence | sequence record 415403 | Addgene NGS Result
ATATATGGAGTTCCGCGTTACATAACTTACGGTAAATGGCCCGCCTGGCTGACCGCCCAACGACCCCCGC
CCATTGACGTCAATAATGACGTATGTTCCCATAGTAACGCCAATAGGGACTTTCCATTGACGTCAATGGG
TGGAGTATTTACGGTAAACTGCCCACTTGGCAGTACATCAAGTGTATCATATGCCAAGTACGCCCCCTAT
TGACGTCAATGACGGTAAATGGCCCGCCTGGCATTATGCCCAGTACATGACCTTATGGGACTTTCCTACT
TGGCAGTACATCTACGTATTAGTCATCGCTATTACCATGGTGATGCGGTTTTGGCAGTACATCAATGGGC
GTGGATAGCGGTTTGACTCACGGGGATTTCCAAGTCTCCACCCCATTGACGTCAATGGGAGTTTGTTTTG
GCACCAAAATCAACGGGACTTTCCAAAATGTCGTAACAACTCCGCCCCATTGACGCAAATGGGCGGTAGG
CGTGTACGGTGGGAGGTCTATATAAGCAGAGCTGGTTTAGTGAACCGTCAGATCCGCTAGCGTGCCGCCA
CCATGGCCTCGAGAGCCTCCTCCGAGGACAACAACATGGCCACCATCAAAGAGTTCATGCGCTTCAAGGT
GCGCATGGAGGGCTCCATGAACGGCCACGAGTTCGAGATCGAGGGCGAGGGCGAGGGCCGCCCCTACGAG
GGCACCCAGACCGCCAAGCTGAAGGTGACCAAGGGCGGCCCCCTGCCCTTTGCCTGGGACATCCTGTCCC
CCCAGATCATGTACGGCTCCAAAGCGTACGTGAGGCACCCCGCCGACATCCCCGATTACAAGAAGCTGCC
CTTCCCCGAGGGCTTCAAGTGGGAGCGCGTGATGAACTTCGAAGACGGCGGTCTGGTGACCGTTACCCAG
GACTCCTCCCTGCAGGACGGCACGCTGATCTGCAAGGTGAAGATTCGCGGCACCAACTTCCCCCCCGACG
GCCCCGTAATGCAGAAGAAGACCATGGGCTGGGAGGCCTCCACCGAGATGCTGTACCCCAAGGACGGCGT
GCTGAAGGGCCATAGCTATCAGGCCCTGAAGCTGAAGGACGGCGGCCACTACCTGGTGGAGTTCGAGACC
ATCTACATGGCCAAGAAGCCCGTGCAACTGCCCGGCGATTACTGTGTGGACACCAAGCTGGACATCACCT
CCCACAACGAGGACTACACCATCGTGGAACAGTACGGGCGCTCCGAGGGCCGCCACCGTCTGGGCATGGA
CGAGCGGTACAAGTTAGCCTTGAAATTAGCAGGTCTTGATATCGGGAGCTAAAAGCTTGGTAAACCGCTG
ATCAGCCTCGACTGCAGTCGACGGTACCGCGGGCCCGGGATCCACCGGATCTAGATAACTGATCATAATC
AGCCATACCACATTTGTAGAGGTTTTACTTGCTTTAAAAAACCTCCCACACCTCCCCCTGAACCTGAAAC
ATAAAATGAATGCAATTGTTGTTGTTAACTTGTTTATTGCAGCTTATAATGGTTACAAATAAAGCAATAG
CATCACAAATTTCACAAATAAAGCATTTTTTTCACTGCATTCTAGTTGTGGTTTGTCCAAACTCATCAAT
GTATCTTAACGCGTAAATTGTAAGCGTTAATATTTTGTTAAAATTCGCGTTAAATTTTTGTTAAATCAGC
TCATTTTTTAACCAATAGGCCGAAATCGGCAAAATCCCTTATAAATCAAAAGAATAGACCGAGATAGGGT
[37 nt withheld, positions 1751-1787]
AAAGAACGTGGACTCCAACGTCAAAGG
[49 nt withheld, positions 1815-1863]
T
[91 nt withheld, positions 1865-1955]
G
[124 nt withheld, positions 1957-2080]
CAGGTGGCACTTTTCGGGGAAATGTGCGCGGAACCCCTATTTGTTTATTTTTCTAAATACATTCAAATAT
GTATCCGCTCATGAGACAATAACCCTGATAAATGCTTCAATAATATTGAAAAAGGAAGAGTCCTGAGGCG
GAAAGAACCAGCTGTGGAATGTGTGTCAGTTAGGGTGTGGAAAGTCCCCAGGCTCCCCAGCAGGCAGAAG
TATGCAAAGCATGCATCTCAATTAGTCAGCAACCAGGTGTGGAAAGTCCCCAGGCTCCCCAGCAGGCAGA
AGTATGCAAAGCATGCATCTCAATTAGTCAGCAACCATAGTCCCGCCCCTAACTCCGCCCATCCCGCCCC
TAACTCCGCCCAGTTCCGCCCATTCTCCGCCCCATGGCTGACTAATTTTTTTTATTTATGCAGAGGCCGA
GGCCGCCTCGGCCTCTGAGCTATTCCAGAAGTAGTGAGGAGGCTTTTTTGGAGGCCTAGGCTTTTGCAAA
GATCGATCAAGAGACAGGATGAGGATCGTTTCGCATGATTGAACAAGATGGATTGCACGCAGGTTCTCCG
GCCGCTTGGGTGGAGAGGCTATTCGGCTATGACTGGGCACAACAGACAATCGGCTGCTCTGATGCCGCCG
TGTTCCGGCTGTCAGCGCAGGGGCGCCCGGTTCTTTTTGTCAAGACCGACCTGTCCGGTGCCCTGAATGA
ACTGCAAGACGAGGCAGCGCGGCTATCGTGGCTGGCCACGACGGGCGTTCCTTGCGCAGCTGTGCTCGAC
GTTGTCACTGAAGCGGGAAGGGACTGGCTGCTATTGGGCGAAGTGCCGGGGCAGGATCTCCTGTCATCTC
ACCTTGCTCCTGCCGAGAAAGTATCCATCATGGCTGATGCAATGCGGCGGCTGCATACGCTTGATCCGGC
TACCTGCCCATTCGACCACCAAGCGAAACATCGCATCGAGCGAGCACGTACTCGGATGGAAGCCGGTCTT
GTCGATCAGGATGATCTGGACGAAGAGCATCAGGGGCTCGCGCCAGCCGAACTGTTCGCCAGGCTCAAGG
CGAGCATGCCCGACGGCGAGGATCTCGTCGTGACCCATGGCGATGCCTGCTTGCCGAATATCATGGTGGA
AAATGGCCGCTTTTCTGGATTCATCGACTGTGGCCGGCTGGGTGTGGCGGACCGCTATCAGGACATAGCG
TTGGCTACCCGTGATATTGCTGAAGAGCTTGGCGGCGAATGGGCTGACCGCTTCCTCGTGCTTTACGGTA
TCGCCGCTCCCGATTCGCAGCGCATCGCCTTCTATCGCCTTCTTGACGAGTTCTTCTGAGCGGGACTCTG
GGGTTCGAAATGACCGACCAAGCGACGCCCAACCTGCCATCACGAGATTTCGATTCCACCGCCGCCTTCT
ATGAAAGGTTGGGCTTCGGAATCGTTTTCCGGGACGCCGGCTGGATGATCCTCCAGCGCGGGGATCTCAT
GCTGGAGTTCTTCGCCCACCCTAGGGGGAGGCTAACTGAAACACGGAAGGAGACAATACCGGAAGGAACC
CGCGCTATGACGGCAATAAAAAGACAGAATAAAACGCACGGTGTTGGGTCGTTTGTTCATAAACGCGGGG
TTCGGTCCCAGGGCTGGCACTCTGTCGATACCCCACCGAGACCCCATTGGGGCCAATACGCCCGCGTTTC
TTCCTTTTCCCCACCCCACCCCCCAAGTTCGGGTGAAGGCCCAGGGCTCGCAGCCAACGTCGGGGCGGCA
GGCCCTGCCATAGCCTCAGGTTACTCATATATACTTTAGATTGATTTAAAACTTCATTTTTAATTTAAAA
GGATCTAGGTGAAGATCCTTTTTGATAATCTCATGACCAAAATCCCTTAACGTGAGTTTTCGTTCCACTG
AGCGTCAGACCCCGTAGAAAAGATCAAAGGATCTTCTTGAGATCCTTTTTTTCTGCGCGTAATCTGCTGC
TTGCAAACAAAAAAACCACCGCTACCAGCGGTGGTTTGTTTGCCGGATCAAGAGCTACCAACTCTTTTTC
CGAAGGTAACTGGCTTCAGCAGAGCGCAGATACCAAATACTGTTCTTCTAGTGTAGCCGTAGTTAGGCCA
CCACTTCAAGAACTCTGTAGCACCGCCTACATACCTCGCTCTGCTAATCCTGTTACCAGTGGCTGCTGCC
AGTGGCGATAAGTCGTGTCTTACCGGGTTGGACTCAAGACGATAGTTACCGGATAAGGCGCAGCGGTCGG
GCTGAACGGGGGGTTCGTGCACACAGCCCAGCTTGGAGCGAACGACCTACACCGAACTGAGATACCTACA
GCGTGAGCTATGAGAAAGCGCCACGCTTCCCGAAGGGAGAAAGGCGGACAGGTATCCGGTAAGCGGCAGG
GTCGGAACAGGAGAGCGCACGAGGGAGCTTCCAGGGGGAAACGCCTGGTATCTTTATAGTCCTGTCGGGT
TTCGCCACCTCTGACTTGAGCGTCGATTTTTGTGATGCTCGTCAGGGGGGCGGAGCCTATGGAAAAACGC
CAGCAACGCGGCCTTTTTACGGTTCCTGGCCTTTTGCTGGCCTTTTGCTCACATGTTCTTTCCTGCGTTA
TCCCCTGATTCTGTGGATAACCGTATTACCGCCATGCATTAGTTATTAATAGTAATCAATTACGGGGTCA
TTAGTTCATAGCCC
