>Addgene plasmid #209858 | Cyto-B | depositor partial sequence | sequence record 409243 | ddGFP B gene
GCCACCATCAAAGAGTTCATGCGCTTCAAGGTGCGCATGGAGGGCTCCATGAACGGCCACGAGTTCGAGA
TCGAGGGCGAGGGCGAGGGCCGCCCCTACGAGGGCACCCAGACCGCCAAGCTGAAGGTGACCAAGGGCGG
CCCCCTGCCCTTTGCCTGGGACATCCTGTCCCCCCAGATCATGTACGGCTCCAAAGCGTACGTGAGGCAC
CCCGCCGACATCCCCGATTACAAGAAGCTGCCCTTCCCCGAGGGCTTCAAGTGGGAGCGCGTGATGAACT
TCGAAGACGGCGGTCTGGTGACCGTTACCCAGGACTCCTCCCTGCAGGACGGCACGCTGATCTGCAAGGT
GAAGATTCGCGGCACCAACTTCCCCCCCGACGGCCCCGTAATGCAGAAGAAGACCATGGGCTGGGAGGCC
TCCACCGAGATGCTGTACCCCAAGGACGGCGTGCTGAAGGGCCATAGCTATCAGGCCCTGAAGCTGAAGG
ACGGCGGCCACTACCTGGTGGAGTTCGAGACCATCTACATGGCCAAGAAGCCCGTGCAACTGCCCGGCGA
TTACTGTGTGGACACCAAGCTGGACATCACCTCCCACAACGAGGACTACACCATCGTGGAACAGTACGGG
CGCTCCGAGGGCCGCCACCGTCTGGGCATGGACGAGCGGTACAAG
