>Addgene plasmid #209858 | Cyto-B | depositor partial sequence | sequence record 409244 | NES Sequence
TTAGCCTTGAAATTAGCAGGTCTTGATATCGGGAGC
